LOCUS       Exported 8663 bp ds-DNA circular SYN 12-MAY-2021
DEFINITION  Expresses CCPG1 in mammalian cells.
ACCESSION   .
VERSION     .
KEYWORDS    pMRX-INU-FLAG-CCPG1
SOURCE      synthetic DNA construct
  ORGANISM  synthetic DNA construct
REFERENCE   1 (bases 1 to 8663)
  AUTHORS   Chino H, Hatta T, Natsume T, Mizushima N
  TITLE     Intrinsically Disordered Protein TEX264 Mediates ER-phagy.
  JOURNAL   Mol Cell. 2019 Apr 11. pii: S1097-2765(19)30257-6. doi:
            10.1016/j.molcel.2019.03.033.
  PUBMED    31006538
REFERENCE   2 (bases 1 to 8663)
  AUTHORS   .
  TITLE     Direct Submission
  JOURNAL   Exported May 12, 2021 from SnapGene Server 1.1.58
            http://www.snapgene.com
FEATURES             Location/Qualifiers
     source          1..8663
                     /organism="synthetic DNA construct"
                     /mol_type="other DNA"
     enhancer        1..380
                     /label=CMV enhancer
                     /note="human cytomegalovirus immediate early enhancer"
     misc_feature    739..1096
                     /label=MMLV Psi
                     /note="packaging signal of Moloney murine leukemia virus
                     (MMLV)"
     CDS             1161..1577
                     /label=gag (truncated)
                     /note="truncated Moloney murine leukemia virus (MMLV) gag
                     gene lacking the start codon"
     primer_bind     1507..1529
                     /label=pLXSN 5'
                     /note="Murine stem cell virus, forward primer. Also called
                     MSCV"
     primer_bind     1545..1561
                     /label=pBABE 5'
                     /note="Psi packaging signal, forward primer for pBABE
                     vectors"
     misc_feature    1587..1961
                     /label=pol region
                     /note="Moloney murine leukemia virus (MMLV) pol region
                     containing the splice acceptor site"
     primer_bind     1899..1915
                     /label=pBMN 5'
                     /note="MMLV sequence, for inserts in pBMN retroviral
                     vector"
     regulatory      1988..1997
                     /regulatory_class="other"
                     /note="vertebrate consensus sequence for strong initiation
                     of translation (Kozak, 1987)"
     CDS             1997..2062
                     /codon_start=1
                     /product="three tandem FLAG(R) epitope tags, followed by an
                     enterokinase cleavage site"
                     /label=3xFLAG
                     /translation="DYKDHDGDYKDHDIDYKDDDDK"
     misc_feature    4395..4947
                     /label=IRES
                     /note="internal ribosome entry site (IRES) of the
                     encephalomyocarditis virus (EMCV)"
     primer_bind     complement(4539..4556)
                     /label=IRES reverse
                     /note="IRES internal ribosome entry site, reverse primer.
                     Also called pCDH-rev"
     primer_bind     4766..4785
                     /label=IRES-F
                     /note="IRES internal ribosome entry site, forward primer"
     CDS             4965..5759
                     /codon_start=1
                     /gene="aph(3')-II (or nptII)"
                     /product="aminoglycoside phosphotransferase from Tn5"
                     /label=NeoR/KanR
                     /note="confers resistance to neomycin, kanamycin, and G418
                     (Geneticin(R))"
                     /translation="MIEQDGLHAGSPAAWVERLFGYDWAQQTIGCSDAAVFRLSAQGRP
                     VLFVKTDLSGALNELQDEAARLSWLATTGVPCAAVLDVVTEAGRDWLLLGEVPGQDLLS
                     SHLAPAEKVSIMADAMRRLHTLDPATCPFDHQAKHRIERARTRMEAGLVDQDDLDEEHQ
                     GLAPAELFARLKARMPDGEDLVVTHGDACLPNIMVENGRFSGFIDCGRLGVADRYQDIA
                     LATRDIAEELGGEWADRFLVLYGIAAPDSQRIAFYRLLDEFF"
     primer_bind     complement(5019..5038)
                     /label=Neo-R
                     /note="Neomycin resistance gene, reverse primer"
     primer_bind     5629..5648
                     /label=Neo-F
                     /note="Neomycin resistance gene, forward primer"
     LTR             5989..6458
                     /note="long terminal repeat from Moloney murine leukemia
                     virus"
     primer_bind     complement(6588..6605)
                     /label=L4440
                     /note="L4440 vector, forward primer"
     rep_origin      complement(6759..7347)
                     /direction=LEFT
                     /label=ori
                     /note="high-copy-number ColE1/pMB1/pBR322/pUC origin of
                     replication"
     primer_bind     complement(6839..6858)
                     /label=pBR322ori-F
                     /note="pBR322 origin, forward primer"
     CDS             complement(7511..8371)
                     /codon_start=1
                     /gene="bla"
                     /product="beta-lactamase"
                     /label=AmpR
                     /note="confers resistance to ampicillin, carbenicillin, and
                     related antibiotics"
                     /translation="MSIQHFRVALIPFFAAFCLPVFAHPETLVKVKDAEDQLGARVGYI
                     ELDLNSGKILESFRPEERFPMMSTFKVLLCGAVLSRVDAGQEQLGRRIHYSQNDLVEYS
                     PVTEKHLTDGMTVRELCSAAITMSDNTAANLLLTTIGGPKELTAFLHNMGDHVTRLDRW
                     EPELNEAIPNDERDTTMPVAMATTLRKLLTGELLTLASRQQLIDWMEADKVAGPLLRSA
                     LPAGWFIADKSGAGERGSRGIIAALGPDGKPSRIVVIYTTGSQATMDERNRQIAEIGAS
                     LIKHW"
     primer_bind     8134..8153
                     /label=Amp-R
                     /note="Ampicillin resistance gene, reverse primer"
     promoter        complement(8372..8476)
                     /gene="bla"
                     /label=AmpR promoter
     primer_bind     8544..8562
                     /label=pBRforEco
                     /note="pBR322 vectors, upsteam of EcoRI site, forward
                     primer"
ORIGIN
        1 gacattgatt attgactagt tattaatagt aatcaattac ggggtcatta gttcatagcc
       61 catatatgga gttccgcgtt acataactta cggtaaatgg cccgcctggc tgaccgccca
      121 acgacccccg cccattgacg tcaataatga cgtatgttcc catagtaacg ccaataggga
      181 ctttccattg acgtcaatgg gtggagtatt tacggtaaac tgcccacttg gcagtacatc
      241 aagtgtatca tatgccaagt acgcccccta ttgacgtcaa tgacggtaaa tggcccgcct
      301 ggcattatgc ccagtacatg accttatggg actttcctac ttggcagtac atctacgtat
      361 tagtcatcgc tattaccatg ctagagaacc atcagatgtt tccagggtgc cccaaggacc
      421 tgaaatgacc ctgtgcctta tttgaactaa ccaatcagtt cgcttctcgc ttctgttcgc
      481 gcgcttctgc tccccgagct caataaaaga gcccacaacc cctcactcgg cgcgccagtc
      541 ctccgattga ctgagtcgcc cgggtacccg tgtatccaat aaaccctctt gcagttgcat
      601 ccgacttgtg gtctcgctgt tccttgggag ggtctcctct gagtgattga ctacccgtca
      661 gcgggggtct ttcatttggg ggctcgtccg ggatcgggag acccctgccc agggaccacc
      721 gacccaccac cgggaggtaa gctggccagc aacttatctg tgtctgtccg attgtctagt
      781 gtctatgact gattttatgc gcctgcgtcg gtactagtta gctaactagc tctgtatctg
      841 gcggacccgt ggtggaactg acgagttcgg aacacccggc cgcaaccctg ggagacgtcc
      901 cagggacttc gggggccgtt tttgtggccc gacctgagtc caaaaatccc gatcgttttg
      961 gactctttgg tgcacccccc ttagaggagg gatatgtggt tctggtagga gacgagaacc
     1021 taaaacagtt cccgcctccg tctgaatttt tgctttcggt ttgggaccga agccgcgccg
     1081 cgcgtcttgt ctgctgcagc atcgttctgt gttgtctctg tctgactgtg tttctgtatt
     1141 tgtctgaaaa tatgggcccg ggccagactg ttaccactcc cttaagtttg accttaggtc
     1201 actggaaaga tgtcgagcgg atcgctcaca accagtcggt agatgtcaag aagagacgtt
     1261 gggttacctt ctgctctgca gaatggccaa cctttaacgt cggatggccg cgagacggca
     1321 cctttaaccg agacctcatc acccaggtta agatcaaggt cttttcacct ggcccgcatg
     1381 gacacccaga ccaggtcccc tacatcgtga cctgggaagc cttggctttt gacccccctc
     1441 cctgggtcaa gccctttgta caccctaagc ctccgcctcc tcttcctcca tccgccccgt
     1501 ctctccccct tgaacctcct cgttcgaccc cgcctcgatc ctccctttat ccagccctca
     1561 ctccttctct aggcgccccc atatggccat atgagatctt atatggggca cccccgcccc
     1621 ttgtaaactt ccctgaccct gacatgacaa gagttactaa cagcccctct ctccaagctc
     1681 acttacaggc tctctactta gtccagcacg aagtctggag acctctggcg gcagcctacc
     1741 aagaacaact ggaccgaccg gtggtacctc acccttaccg agtcggcgac acagtgtggg
     1801 tccgccgaca ccagactaag aacctagaac ctcgctggaa aggaccttac acagtcctgc
     1861 tgaccacccc caccgccctc aaagtagacg gcatcgcagc ttggatacac gccgcccacg
     1921 tgaaggctgc cgaccccggg ggtggaccat cctctagact gccggatctg ccatcgatat
     1981 aaagcttgcc accatggact acaaagacca tgacggtgat tataaagatc atgacatcga
     2041 ctacaaggat gacgatgaca agggttcagg ctcgggatcc atgtctgaaa attccagtga
     2101 cagtgattca tcttgtggtt ggactgtcat cagtcatgag gggtcagata tagaaatgtt
     2161 gaattctgtg acccccactg acagctgtga gcccgcccca gaatgttcat ctttagagca
     2221 agaggagctt caagcattgc agatagagca aggagaaagc agccaaaatg gcacagtgct
     2281 tatggaagaa actgcttatc cagctttgga ggaaaccagc tcaacaattg aggcagagga
     2341 acaaaagata cccgaagaca gtatctatat tggaactgcc agtgatgatt ctgatattgt
     2401 tacccttgag ccacctaagt tagaagaaat tggaaatcaa gaagttgtca ttgttgaaga
     2461 agcacagagt tcagaagact ttaacatggg ctcttcctct agcagccagt atactttctg
     2521 tcagccagaa actgtatttt catctcagcc tagtgacgat gaatcaagta gtgatgaaac
     2581 cagtaatcag cccagtcctg cctttagacg acgccgtgct aggaagaaga ccgtttctgc
     2641 ttcagaatct gaagaccggc tagttgctga acaagaaact gaaccttcta aggagttgag
     2701 taaacgtcag ttcagtagtg gtctcaataa gtgtgttata cttgctttgg tgattgcaat
     2761 cagcatggga tttggccatt tctatggcac aattcagatt cagaagcgtc aacagttagt
     2821 cagaaagata catgaagatg aattgaatga tatgaaggat tatctttccc agtgtcaaca
     2881 ggaacaagaa tcttttatag attataagtc attgaaagaa aatcttgcaa ggtgttggac
     2941 acttactgaa gcagagaaga tgtcctttga aactcagaaa acgaaccttg ctacagaaaa
     3001 tcagtattta agagtatccc tggagaagga agaaaaagcc ttatcctcat tacaggaaga
     3061 gttaaacaaa ctaagagaac agattagaat attggaagat aaagggacaa gtactgaatt
     3121 agttaaagaa aatcagaaac ttaagcagca tttggaagag gaaaagcaga aaaaacacag
     3181 ctttcttagt caaagggaga ctctgttgac agaagcaaag atgctaaaga gagaactgga
     3241 gagagaacga ctagtaacta cggctttaag gggggaactc cagcagttaa gtggtagtca
     3301 gttacatggc aagtcagatt ctcccaatgt atatactgaa aaaaaggaaa tagcaatctt
     3361 acgggaaaga ctcactgagc tggaacggaa gctaaccttc gaacagcagc gttctgattt
     3421 gtgggaaaga ttgtatgttg aggcaaaaga tcaaaatgga aaacaaggaa cagatggaaa
     3481 aaagaaaggg ggcagaggaa gccacagggc taaaaataag tcaaaggaaa catttttggg
     3541 ttcagttaag gaaacatttg atgccatgaa gaattctacc aaggagtttg taaggcatca
     3601 taaagagaaa attaagcagg ctaaagaagc tgtgaaggaa aatctgaaaa aattctcaga
     3661 ttcagttaaa tccactttca gacactttaa agataccacc aagaatatct ttgatgaaaa
     3721 gggtaataaa agatttggtg ctacaaaaga agcagctgaa aaaccaagaa cagtttttag
     3781 tgactattta catccacagt ataaggcacc tacagaaaac catcataata gaggccctac
     3841 tatgcaaaat gatggaagga aagaaaagcc agttcacttt aaagaattca gaaaaaatac
     3901 aaattcaaag aaatgcagtc ctgggcatga ttgtagagaa aattctcatt ctttcagaaa
     3961 ggcttgttct ggtgtatttg attgtgctca acaagagtcc atgagccttt ttaacacagt
     4021 ggtgaatcct ataaggatgg atgaatttag acagataatt caaaggtaca tgttaaaaga
     4081 actggatact ttttgtcact ggaacgaact tgatcagttc atcaataagt ttttcctaaa
     4141 cggtgtcttt atacatgatc agaagctctt cactgacttt gttaatgatg ttaaagatta
     4201 tcttagaaac atgaaggaat atgaagtaga taatgatgga gtatttgaga agttggatga
     4261 atatatatat agacacttct ttggtcacac tttttcccct ccatatggac ccaggtcggt
     4321 ttacataaaa ccgtgtcatt acagtagttt gtaactcgag agcggccgct acgtaaattc
     4381 cgcccccccc cctaacgtta ctggccgaag ccgcttggaa taaggccggt gtgcgtttgt
     4441 ctatatgtta ttttccacca tattgccgtc ttttggcaat gtgagggccc ggaaacctgg
     4501 ccctgtcttc ttgacgagca ttcctagggg tctttcccct ctcgccaaag gaatgcaagg
     4561 tctgttgaat gtcgtgaagg aagcagttcc tctggaagtt tcttgaagac aaacaacgtc
     4621 tgtagcgacc ctttgcaggc agcggaaccc cccacctggc gacaggtgcc tctgcggcca
     4681 aaagccacgt gtataagata cacctgcaaa ggcggcacaa ccccagtgcc acgttgtgag
     4741 ttggatagtt gtggaaagag tcaaatggct ctcctcaagc gtattcaaca aggggctgaa
     4801 ggatgcccag aaggtacccc attgtatggg atctgatctg gggcctcggt gcacatgctt
     4861 tacatgtgtt tagtcgaggt taaaaaaacg tctaggcccc ccgaaccacg gggacgtggt
     4921 tttcctttga aaaacacgat gataatatgg ccacaaccgt cgacatgatt gaacaagatg
     4981 gattgcacgc aggttctccg gccgcttggg tggagaggct attcggctat gactgggcac
     5041 aacagacaat cggctgctct gatgccgccg tgttccggct gtcagcgcag gggcgcccgg
     5101 ttctttttgt caagaccgac ctgtccggtg ccctgaatga actgcaggac gaggcagcgc
     5161 ggctatcgtg gctggccacg acgggcgttc cttgcgcagc tgtgctcgac gttgtcactg
     5221 aagcgggaag ggactggctg ctattgggcg aagtgccggg gcaggatctc ctgtcatctc
     5281 accttgctcc tgccgagaaa gtatccatca tggctgatgc aatgcggcgg ctgcatacgc
     5341 ttgatccggc tacctgccca ttcgaccacc aagcgaaaca tcgcatcgag cgagcacgta
     5401 ctcggatgga agccggtctt gtcgatcagg atgatctgga cgaagagcat caggggctcg
     5461 cgccagccga actgttcgcc aggctcaagg cgcgcatgcc cgacggcgag gatctcgtcg
     5521 tgacccatgg cgatgcctgc ttgccgaata tcatggtgga aaatggccgc ttttctggat
     5581 tcatcgactg tggccggctg ggtgtggcgg accgctatca ggacatagcg ttggctaccc
     5641 gtgatattgc tgaagagctt ggcggcgaat gggctgaccg cttcctcgtg ctttacggta
     5701 tcgccgctcc cgattcgcag cgcatcgcct tctatcgcct tcttgacgag ttcttctgag
     5761 tcgaccgccc gccccacgac ccgcagcgcc cgaccgaaag gagcgcacga ccccatggct
     5821 cgacgataaa ataaaagatt ttatttagtc tccagaaaaa ggggggaatg aaagacccca
     5881 cctgtaggtt tggcaagcta gcttaagtaa cgccattttg caaggcatgg aaaaatacat
     5941 aactgagaat agagaagttc agatcaaggt caggaacaga tggaacagct gaatatgggc
     6001 caaacaggat atctgtggta agcagttcct gccccggctc agggccaaga acagatggaa
     6061 cagctgaata tgggccaaac aggatatctg tggtaagcag ttcctgcccc ggctcagggc
     6121 caagaacaga tggtccccag atgcggtcca gccctcagca gtttctagag aaccatcaga
     6181 tgtttccagg gtgccccaag gacctgaaat gaccctgtgc cttatttgaa ctaaccaatc
     6241 agttcgcttc tcgcttctgt tcgcgcgctt ctgctccccg agctcaataa aagagcccac
     6301 aacccctcac tcggggcgcc agtcctccga ttgactgagt cgcccgggta cccgtgtatc
     6361 caataaaccc tcttgcagtt gcatccgact tgtggtctcg ctgttccttg ggagggtctc
     6421 ctctgagtga ttgactaccc gtcagcgggg gtctttcaca tgcagcatgt atcaaaatta
     6481 atttggtttt ttttcttaag tatttacatt aaatggccat agttgcatta atgaatcggc
     6541 caacgcgcgg ggagaggcgg tttgcgtatt gggcgctctt ccgcttcctc gctcactgac
     6601 tcgctgcgct cggtcgttcg gctgcggcga gcggtatcag ctcactcaaa ggcggtaata
     6661 cggttatcca cagaatcagg ggataacgca ggaaagaaca tgtgagcaaa aggccagcaa
     6721 aaggccagga accgtaaaaa ggccgcgttg ctggcgtttt tccataggct ccgcccccct
     6781 gacgagcatc acaaaaatcg acgctcaagt cagaggtggc gaaacccgac aggactataa
     6841 agataccagg cgtttccccc tggaagctcc ctcgtgcgct ctcctgttcc gaccctgccg
     6901 cttaccggat acctgtccgc ctttctccct tcgggaagcg tggcgctttc tcatagctca
     6961 cgctgtaggt atctcagttc ggtgtaggtc gttcgctcca agctgggctg tgtgcacgaa
     7021 ccccccgttc agcccgaccg ctgcgcctta tccggtaact atcgtcttga gtccaacccg
     7081 gtaagacacg acttatcgcc actggcagca gccactggta acaggattag cagagcgagg
     7141 tatgtaggcg gtgctacaga gttcttgaag tggtggccta actacggcta cactagaaga
     7201 acagtatttg gtatctgcgc tctgctgaag ccagttacct tcggaaaaag agttggtagc
     7261 tcttgatccg gcaaacaaac caccgctggt agcggtggtt tttttgtttg caagcagcag
     7321 attacgcgca gaaaaaaagg atctcaagaa gatcctttga tcttttctac ggggtctgac
     7381 gctcagtgga acgaaaactc acgttaaggg attttggtca tgagattatc aaaaaggatc
     7441 ttcacctaga tccttttgcg gccggccgca aatcaatcta aagtatatat gagtaaactt
     7501 ggtctgacag ttaccaatgc ttaatcagtg aggcacctat ctcagcgatc tgtctatttc
     7561 gttcatccat agttgcctga ctccccgtcg tgtagataac tacgatacgg gagggcttac
     7621 catctggccc cagtgctgca atgataccgc gagacccacg ctcaccggct ccagatttat
     7681 cagcaataaa ccagccagcc ggaagggccg agcgcagaag tggtcctgca actttatccg
     7741 cctccatcca gtctattaat tgttgccggg aagctagagt aagtagttcg ccagttaata
     7801 gtttgcgcaa cgttgttgcc attgctacag gcatcgtggt gtcacgctcg tcgtttggta
     7861 tggcttcatt cagctccggt tcccaacgat caaggcgagt tacatgatcc cccatgttgt
     7921 gcaaaaaagc ggttagctcc ttcggtcctc cgatcgttgt cagaagtaag ttggccgcag
     7981 tgttatcact catggttatg gcagcactgc ataattctct tactgtcatg ccatccgtaa
     8041 gatgcttttc tgtgactggt gagtactcaa ccaagtcatt ctgagaatag tgtatgcggc
     8101 gaccgagttg ctcttgcccg gcgtcaacac gggataatac cgcgccacat agcagaactt
     8161 taaaagtgct catcattgga aaacgttctt cggggcgaaa actctcaagg atcttaccgc
     8221 tgttgagatc cagttcgatg taacccactc gtgcacccaa ctgatcttca gcatctttta
     8281 ctttcaccag cgtttctggg tgagcaaaaa caggaaggca aaatgccgca aaaaagggaa
     8341 taagggcgac acggaaatgt tgaatactca tactcttcct ttttcaatat tattgaagca
     8401 tttatcaggg ttattgtctc atgagcggat acatatttga atgtatttag aaaaataaac
     8461 aaataggggt tccgcgcaca tttccccgaa aagtgccacc tgacgtctaa gaaaccatta
     8521 ttatcatgac attaacctat aaaaataggc gtatcacgag gccctttcgt cttcactata
     8581 ggagcttggc ccattgcata cgttgtatcc atatcataat atgtacattt atattggctc
     8641 atgtccaaca ttaccgccat gtt
//
